>Addgene plasmid #35044 | pDEST14-SpyCatcher | addgene full sequence | sequence record 182540 | Addgene NGS Result
CGCAGACGTTTTGCAGCAGCAGTCGCTTCACGTTCGCTCGCGTATCGGTGATTCATTCTGCTAACCAGTA
AGGCAACCCCGCCAGCCTAGCCGGGTCCTCAACGACAGGAGCACGATCATGCGCACCCGTGGCCAGGACC
CAACGCTGCCCGAGATCTCGATCCCGCGAAATTAATACGACTCACTATAGGGAGACCACAACGGTTTCCC
TCTAGAAATAATTTTGTTTAACTTTAAGAAGGAGATATACATATGTCGTACTACCATCACCATCACCATC
ACGATTACGACATCCCAACGACCGAAAACCTGTATTTTCAGGGCGCCATGGTTGATACCTTATCAGGTTT
ATCAAGTGAGCAAGGTCAGTCCGGTGATATGACAATTGAAGAAGATAGTGCTACCCATATTAAATTCTCA
AAACGTGATGAGGACGGCAAAGAGTTAGCTGGTGCAACTATGGAGTTGCGTGATTCATCTGGTAAAACTA
TTAGTACATGGATTTCAGATGGACAAGTGAAAGATTTCTACCTGTATCCAGGAAAATATACATTTGTCGA
AACCGCAGCACCAGACGGTTATGAGGTAGCAACTGCTATTACCTTTACAGTTAATGAGCAAGGTCAGGTT
ACTGTAAATGGCAAAGCAACTAAAGGTGACGCTCATATTTAAATGGTTGATGCTTGAGGATCCGAATTCG
AGCTCCGTCGACAAGCTTGCGGCCGCACTCGAGCACCACCACCACCACCACTGAGATCCGGCTGCTAACA
AAGCCCGAAAGGAAGCTGAGTTGGCTGCTGCCACCGCTGAGCAATAACTAGCATAACCCCTTGGGGCCTC
TAAACGGGTCTTGAGGGGTTTTTTGCTGAAAGGAGGAACTATATCCGGATTGGCGAATGGG
[124 nt withheld, positions 902-1025]
C
[91 nt withheld, positions 1027-1117]
A
[49 nt withheld, positions 1119-1167]
CCTTTGACGTTGGAGTCCACGTTCTTT
[37 nt withheld, positions 1195-1231]
ACCCTATCTCGGTCTATTCTTTTGATTTATAAGGGATTTTGCCGATTTCGGCCTATTGGTTAAAAAATGA
GCTGATTTAACAAAAATTTAACGCGAATTTTAACAAAATATTAACGCTTACAATTTAGGTGGCACTTTTC
GGGGAAATGTGCGCGGAACCCCTATTTGTTTATTTTTCTAAATACATTCAAATATGTATCCGCTCATGAG
ACAATAACCCTGGTAAATGCTTCAATAATATTGAAAAAGGAAGAGTATGAGTATTCAACATTTCCGTGTC
GCCCTTATTCCCTTTTTTGCGGCATTTTGCCTTCCTGTTTTTGCTCACCCAGAAACGCTGGTGAAAGTAA
AAGATGCTGAAGATCAGTTGGGTGCACGAGTGGGTTACATCGAACTGGATCTCAACAGCGGTAAGATCCT
TGAGAGTTTTCGCCCCGAAGAACGTTTTCCAATGATGAGCACTTTTAAAGTTCTGCTATGTGGCGCGGTA
TTATCCCGTATTGACGCCGGGCAAGAGCAACTCGGTCGCCGCATACACTATTCTCAGAATGACTTGGTTG
AGTACTCACCAGTCACAGAAAAGCATCTTACGGATGGCATGACAGTAAGAGAATTATGCAGTGCTGCCAT
AACCATGAGTGATAACACTGCGGCCAACTTACTTCTGACAACGATCGGAGGACCGAAGGAGCTAACCGCT
TTTTTGCACAACATGGGGGATCATGTAACTCGCCTTGATCGTTGGGAACCGGAGCTGAATGAAGCCATAC
CAAACGACGAGCGTGACACCACGATGCCTGCAGCAATGGCAACAACGTTGCGCAAACTATTAACTGGCGA
ACTACTTACTCTAGCTTCCCGGCAACAATTAATAGACTGGATGGAGGCGGATAAAGTTGCAGGACCACTT
CTGCGCTCGGCCCTTCCGGCTGGCTGGTTTATTGCTGATAAATCTGGAGCCGGTGAGCGTGGGTCTCGCG
GTATCATTGCAGCACTGGGGCCAGATGGTAAGCCCTCCCGTATCGTAGTTATCTACACGACGGGGAGTCA
GGCAACTATGGATGAACGAAATAGACAGATCGCTGAGATAGGTGCCTCACTGATTAAGCATTGGTAACTG
TCAGACCAAGTTTACTCATATATACTTTAGATTGATTTAAAACTTCATTTTTAATTTAAAAGGATCTAGG
TGAAGATCCTTTTTGATAATCTCATGACCAAAATCCCTTAACGTGAGTTTTCGTTCCACTGAGCGTCAGA
CCCCGTAGAAAAGATCAAAGGATCTTCTTGAGATCCTTTTTTTCTGCGCGTAATCTGCTGCTTGCAAACA
AAAAAACCACCGCTACCAGCGGTGGTTTGTTTGCCGGATCAAGAGCTACCAACTCTTTTTCCGAAGGTAA
CTGGCTTCAGCAGAGCGCAGATACCAAATACTGTCCTTCTAGTGTAGCCGTAGTTAGGCCACCACTTCAA
GAACTCTGTAGCACCGCCTACATACCTCGCTCTGCTAATCCTGTTACCAGTGGCTGCTGCCAGTGGCGAT
AAGTCGTGTCTTACCGGGTTGGACTCAAGACGATAGTTACCGGATAAGGCGCAGCGGTCGGGCTGAACGG
GGGGTTCGTGCACACAGCCCAGCTTGGAGCGAACGACCTACACCGAACTGAGATACCTACAGCGTGAGCT
ATGAGAAAGCGCCACGCTTCCCGAAGGGAGAAAGGCGGACAGGTATCCGGTAAGCGGCAGGGTCGGAACA
GGAGAGCGCACGAGGGAGCTTCCAGGGGGAAACGCCTGGTATCTTTATAGTCCTGTCGGGTTTCGCCACC
TCTGACTTGAGCGTCGATTTTTGTGATGCTCGTCAGGGGGGCGGAGCCTATGGAAAAACGCCAGCAACGC
GGCCTTTTTACGGTTCCTGGCCTTTTGCTGGCCTTTTGCTCACATGTTCTTTCCTGCGTTATCCCCTGAT
TCTGTGGATAACCGTATTACCGCCTTTGAGTGAGCTGATACCGCTCGCCGCAGCCGAACGACCGAGCGCA
GCGAGTCAGTGAGCGAGGAAGCGGAAGAGCGCCTGATGCGGTATTTTCTCCTTACGCATCTGTGCGGTAT
TTCACACCGCAATGGTGCACTCTCAGTACAATCTGCTCTGATGCCGCATAGTTAAGCCAGTATACACTCC
GCTATCGCTACGTGACTGGGTCATGGCTGCGCCCCGACACCCGCCAACACCCGCTGACGCGCCCTGACGG
GCTTGTCTGCTCCCGGCATCCGCTTACAGACAAGCTGTGACCGTCTCCGGGAGCTGCATGTGTCAGAGGT
TTTCACCGTCATCACCGAAACGCGCGAGGCAGCTGCGGTAAAGCTCATCAGCGTGGTCGTGAAGCGATTC
ACAGATGTCTGCCTGTTCATCCGCGTCCAGCTCGTTGAGCTTCTCCAGAAGCGTTAATGTCTGGCTTCTG
ATAAAGCGGGCCATGTTAAGGGCGGTTTTTTCCTGTTTGGTCACTGATGCCTCCGTGTAAGGGGGATTTC
TGTTCATGGGGGTAATGATACCGATGAAACGAGAGAGGATGCTCACGATACGGGTTACTGATGATGAACA
TGCCCGGTTACTGGAACGTTGTGAGGGTAAACAACTGGCGGTATGGATGCGGCGGGACCAGAGAAAAATC
ACTCAGGGTCAATGCCAGCGCTTCGTTAATACAGATGTAGGTGTTCCACAGGGTAGCCAGCAGCATCCTG
CGATGCAGATCCGGAACATAATGGTGCAGGGCGCTGACTTCCGCGTTTCCAGACTTTACGAAACACGGAA
ACCGAAGACCATTCATGTTGTTGCTCAGGT
Features (pLannotate 1.2.2; 14 found; start..end, strand, type, name):
    173..191     +  promoter       T7 promoter: promoter for bacteriophage T7 RNA polymerase
    223..245     +  RBS            RBS: efficient ribosome binding site from bacteriophage T7 gene 10 (Olins and Rangwala, 1989)
    263..282     +  CDS            8xHis (fragment): 8xHis affinity tag
    304..324     +  CDS            TEV site: tobacco etch virus (TEV) protease recognition and cleavage site
    734..751     +  CDS            9xHis (fragment): 9xHis affinity tag
    761..810     +  CDS            SET1 (fragment): solubility-enhancement tag derived from T7 phage gene 10B
    818..865     +  terminator     T7 terminator: transcription terminator for bacteriophage T7 RNA polymerase
    902..1330    +  rep_origin     f1 ori (sequence partly withheld): f1 bacteriophage origin of replication; arrow indicates direction of (+) strand synthesis
   1383..1487    +  promoter       AmpR promoter: bla
   1488..2348    +  CDS            AmpR: β-lactamase; bla; confers resistance to ampicillin, carbenicillin, and related antibiotics
   2519..3107    +  rep_origin     ori: high-copy-number ColE1/pMB1/pBR322/pUC origin of replication
   3293..3432    -  misc_feature   bom: basis of mobility region from pBR322
   3534..3725    -  CDS            rop: Rop protein, which maintains plasmids at low copy number; rop
   3742..61      +  CDS            YPB1_ECOLX (across the origin): Protein predicted: Swiss-Prot protein existence level 4. From Escherichia coli.
