[The description below was written by a language model from this plasmid's Addgene catalogue record and pLannotate feature annotations shown in this document.]
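Description:
pDEST14-SpyCatcher is a bacterial expression plasmid built on the pDEST14 Gateway destination backbone for T7-driven production of SpyCatcher in E. coli. The annotated sequence (about 4.1 kb) carries a ColE1/pMB1-type origin together with the pBR322 bom and rop elements, an f1 phage origin, and a β-lactamase gene under its own promoter for ampicillin selection. The catalogue lists the plasmid as high copy, although the annotation tool describes rop as a copy-number-limiting function.

The expression cassette consists of a T7 promoter and the phage T7 gene 10 ribosome binding site, followed by an N-terminal histidine tag (recorded as His6; the annotation tool matched it as a fragment of a longer His tag) and a TEV protease cleavage site, which would allow the tag to be removed after affinity purification. The roughly 420 bp SpyCatcher insert is not itself recognised by the feature annotation, but by position it should occupy the unannotated stretch between the TEV site and the downstream elements. It derives from the CnaB2 domain of a Streptococcus pyogenes adhesin, truncated at the C terminus (deleted back to I113) and carrying the point mutations I34E and M69Y. Downstream, the table also flags a second short His-tag-like fragment and a fragment of a T7 gene 10B-derived solubility tag before the T7 terminator. The record does not indicate whether these lie in frame with the product, and they may simply be backbone remnants.

SpyCatcher is the protein partner that spontaneously forms a covalent isopeptide bond with the short SpyTag peptide. This plasmid is used to produce and purify recombinant SpyCatcher in a host that supplies T7 RNA polymerase, for irreversible protein coupling and related applications.
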