Addgene plasmid #35044: pDEST14-SpyCatcher
Depositing lab: Mark Howarth. Depositing organization: University of Oxford. Publication: Peptide tag forming a rapid covalent bond to a protein, through engineering a bacterial adhesin. Zakeri B, Fierer JO, Celik E, Chittock EC, Schwarz-Linek U, Moy VT, Howarth M. Proc Natl Acad Sci U S A. 2012 Mar 20;109(12):E690-7. Epub 2012 Feb 24. 10.1073/pnas.1115485109 PubMed 22366317.
Backbone
  Vector backbone: pDEST14
  Vector type: Bacterial Expression
Growth in bacteria
  Bacterial resistance: Ampicillin, 100 μg/mL
  Growth temperature: 37°C
  Growth strain: XL1 Blue
  Copy number: High Copy
Gene/Insert
  Gene/Insert name: SpyCatcher (alt name: CnaB2114)
  Species: Streptococcus pyogenes
  Insert size (bp): 420
  Mutation: Deletion of C-terminal till I113, and point mutations I34E and M69Y
  Tag / fusion protein: His6 (N terminal on backbone)
  Cloning method: Gateway Cloning
  Sequencing primers: 5′ T7F; 3′ T7R
Terms and licenses: Academic/Nonprofit Terms; Industry Terms: Not Available to Industry
How to cite: pDEST14-SpyCatcher was a gift from Mark Howarth (Addgene plasmid # 35044 ; http://n2t.net/addgene:35044 ; RRID:Addgene_35044)
