>Addgene plasmid #35044 | pDEST14-SpyCatcher | depositor partial sequence | sequence record 42602 | Coverage from T7F primer
TTTAAGAAGGAGATATACATATGTCGTACTACCATCACCATCACCATCACGATTACGACATCCCAACGAC
CGAAAACCTGTATTTTCAGGGCGCCATGGTTGATACCTTATCAGGTTTATCAAGTGAGCAAGGTCAGTCC
GGTGATATGACAATTGAAGAAGATAGTGCTACCCATATTAAATTCTCAAAACGTGATGAGGACGGCAAAG
AGTTAGCTGGTGCAACTATGGAGTTGCGTGATTCATCTGGTAAAACTATTAGTACATGGATTTCAGATGG
ACAAGTGAAAGATTTCTACCTGTATCCAGGAAAATATACATTTGTCGAAACCGCAGCACCAGACGGTTAT
GAGGTAGCAACTGCTATTACCTTTACAGTTAATGAGCAAGGTCAGGTTACTGTAAATGGCAAAGCAACTA
AAGGTGACGCTCATATTTAAATGGTTGATGCTTGAGGATCCGAATTCGAGCTCCGTCGACAAGCTTGCGG
CCGCACTCGAGCACCACCACCACCACCACTGAGATCCGGCTGCTAACAAAGCCCGAAAGGAAGCTGAGTT
GGCTGCTGCCACCGCTGAGCAATAACTAGCATAACCCCTTGGGGCCTCTAAACGGGTCTTGAGGGGTTTT
TTGCTGAAAGGAGGAACTATATCCGGATTGGCGAATGGG
[124 nt withheld, positions 670-793]
C
[91 nt withheld, positions 795-885]
A
[49 nt withheld, positions 887-935]
CCTTTGACGTTGGAGTCCACGTTCTTT
[37 nt withheld, positions 963-999]
ACCCTATCTCGGTC
