>Addgene plasmid #35044 | pDEST14-SpyCatcher | addgene partial sequence | sequence record 45171 | T7-term
ATCTCAGTGGTGGTGGTGGTGGTGCTCGAGTGCGGCCGCAAGCTTGTCGACGGAGCTCGAATTCGGATCC
TCAAGCATCAACCATTTAAATATGAGCGTCACCTTTAGTTGCTTTGCCATTTACAGTAACCTGACCTTGC
TCATTAACTGTAAAGGTAATAGCAGTTGCTACCTCATAACCGTCTGGTGCTGCGGTTTCGACAAATGTAT
ATTTTCCTGGATACAGGTAGAAATCTTTCACTTGTCCATCTGAAATCCATGTACTAATAGTTTTACCAGA
TGAATCACGCAACTCCATAGTTGCACCAGCTAACTCTTTGCCGTCCTCATCACGTTTTGAGAATTTAATA
TGGGTAGCACTATCTTCTTCAATTGTCATATCACCGGACTGACCTTGCTCACTTGATAAACCTGATAAGG
TATCAACCATGGCGCCCTGAAAATACAGGTTTTCGGTCGTTGGGATGTCGTAATCGTGATGGTGATGGTG
ATGGTAGTACGACATATGTATATCTCCTTCTTAAAGTTAAACAAAATTATTTCTAGAGGGAAACCGTTGT
GGTCTCCCTATAGTGAGTCGTATTAATTTCGCGGGATCGAGATCTCGGGCAGCGTTGGGTCCTGGCCACG
GGTGCGCATGATCGTGCTCCTGTCGTTGAGGACCCGGCTAGGCTGGCGGGGTTGCCTTACTGGTTAGCAG
AATGAATCACCGATACGCGAGCGAACGTGAAGCGACTGCTGCTGCAAAACGTCTGCGACCTGAGCAACAA
CATGAATGGTCTTCGGTTTCCGTGTTTCGTAAAGTCTGGAAACGCGGAAGTCAGCGCCCTGCACCATTAT
GTTCCGGATCTGCATCGCAGGATGCTGCTGGCTACCCTGTGG
